>Addgene plasmid #91243 | pACYCDuet_D27NDHFR_R166QTS | addgene full sequence | sequence record 178852 | Addgene NGS Result
TCGAGTCTGGTAAAGAAACCGCTGCTGCGAAATTTGAACGCCAGCACATGGACTCGTCTACTAGCGCAGC
TTAATTAACCTAGGCTGCTGCCACCGCTGAGCAATAACTAGCATAACCCCTTGGGGCCTCTAAACGGGTC
TTGAGGGGTTTTTTGCTGAAACCTCAGGCATTTGAGAAGCACACGGTCACACTGCTTCCGGTAGTCAATA
AACCGGTAAACCAGCAATAGACATAAGCGGCTATTTAACGACCCTGCCCTGAACCGACGACCGGGTCGAA
TTTGCTTTCGAATTTCTGCCATTCATCCGCTTATTATCACTTATTCAGGCGTAGCAACCAGGCGTTTAAG
GGCACCAATAACTGCCTTAAAAAAATTACGCCCCGCCCTGCCACTCATCGCAGTACTGTTGTAATTCATT
AAGCATTCTGCCGACATGGAAGCCATCACAAACGGCATGATGAACCTGAATCGCCAGCGGCATCAGCACC
TTGTCGCCTTGCGTATAATATTTGCCCATAGTGAAAACGGGGGCGAAGAAGTTGTCCATATTGGCCACGT
TTAAATCAAAACTGGTGAAACTCACCCAGGGATTGGCTGAGACGAAAAACATATTCTCAATAAACCCTTT
AGGGAAATAGGCCAGGTTTTCACCGTAACACGCCACATCTTGCGAATATATGTGTAGAAACTGCCGGAAA
TCGTCGTGGTATTCACTCCAGAGCGATGAAAACGTTTCAGTTTGCTCATGGAAAACGGTGTAACAAGGGT
GAACACTATCCCATATCACCAGCTCACCGTCTTTCATTGCCATACGGAACTCCGGATGAGCATTCATCAG
GCGGGCAAGAATGTGAATAAAGGCCGGATAAAACTTGTGCTTATTTTTCTTTACGGTCTTTAAAAAGGCC
GTAATATCCAGCTGAACGGTCTGGTTATAGGTACATTGAGCAACTGACTGAAATGCCTCAAAATGTTCTT
TACGATGCCATTGGGATATATCAACGGTGGTATATCCAGTGATTTTTTTCTCCATTTTAGCTTCCTTAGC
TCCTGAAAATCTCGATAACTCAAAAAATACGCCCGGTAGTGATCTTATTTCATTATGGTGAAAGTTGGAA
CCTCTTACGTGCCGATCAACGTCTCATTTTCGCCAAAAGTTGGCCCAGGGCTTCCCGGTATCAACAGGGA
CACCAGGATTTATTTATTCTGCGAAGTGATCTTCCGTCACAGGTATTTATTCGGCGCAAAGTGCGTCGGG
TGATGCTGCCAACTTACTGATTTAGTGTATGATGGTGTTTTTGAGGTGCTCCAGTGGCTTCTGTTTCTAT
CAGCTGTCCCTCCTGTTCAGCTACTGACGGGGTGGTGCGTAACGGCAAAAGCACCGCCGGACATCAGCGC
TAGCGGAGTGTATACTGGCTTACTATGTTGGCACTGATGAGGGTGTCAGTGAAGTGCTTCATGTGGCAGG
AGAAAAAAGGCTGCACCGGTGCGTCAGCAGAATATGTGATACAGGATATATTCCGCTTCCTCGCTCACTG
ACTCGCTACGCTCGGTCGTTCGACTGCGGCGAGCGGAAATGGCTTACGAACGGGGCGGAGATTTCCTGGA
AGATGCCAGGAAGATACTTAACAGGGAAGTGAGAGGGCCGCGGCAAAGCCGTTTTTCCATAGGCTCCGCC
CCCCTGACAAGCATCACGAAATCTGACGCTCAAATCAGTGGTGGCGAAACCCGACAGGACTATAAAGATA
CCAGGCGTTTCCCCCTGGCGGCTCCCTCGTGCGCTCTCCTGTTCCTGCCTTTCGGTTTACCGGTGTCATT
CCGCTGTTATGGCCGCGTTTGTCTCATTCCACGCCTGACACTCAGTTCCGGGTAGGCAGTTCGCTCCAAG
CTGGACTGTATGCACGAACCCCCCGTTCAGTCCGACCGCTGCGCCTTATCCGGTAACTATCGTCTTGAGT
CCAACCCGGAAAGACATGCAAAAGCACCACTGGCAGCAGCCACTGGTAATTGATTTAGAGGAGTTAGTCT
TGAAGTCATGCGCCGGTTAAGGCTAAACTGAAAGGACAAGTTTTGGTGACTGCGCTCCTCCAAGCCAGTT
ACCTCGGTTCAAAGAGTTGGTAGCTCAGAGAACCTTCGAAAAACCGCCCTGCAAGGCGGTTTTTTCGTTT
TCAGAGCAAGAGATTACGCGCAGACCAAAACGATCTCAAGAAGATCATCTTATTAATCAGATAAAATATT
TCTAGATTTCAGTGCAATTTATCTCTTCAAATGTAGCACCTGAAGTCAGCCCCATACGATATAAGTTGTA
ATTCTCATGTTAGTCATGCCCCGCGCCCACCGGAAGGAGCTGACTGGGTTGAAGGCTCTCAAGGGCATCG
GTCGAGATCCCGGTGCCTAATGAGTGAGCTAACTTACATTAATTGCGTTGCGCTCACTGCCCGCTTTCCA
GTCGGGAAACCTGTCGTGCCAGCTGCATTAATGAATCGGCCAACGCGCGGGGAGAGGCGGTTTGCGTATT
GGGCGCCAGGGTGGTTTTTCTTTTCACCAGTGAGACGGGCAACAGCTGATTGCCCTTCACCGCCTGGCCC
TGAGAGAGTTGCAGCAAGCGGTCCACGCTGGTTTGCCCCAGCAGGCGAAAATCCTGTTTGATGGTGGTTA
ACGGCGGGATATAACATGAGCTGTCTTCGGTATCGTCGTATCCCACTACCGAGATGTCCGCACCAACGCG
CAGCCCGGACTCGGTAATGGCGCGCATTGCGCCCAGCGCCATCTGATCGTTGGCAACCAGCATCGCAGTG
GGAACGATGCCCTCATTCAGCATTTGCATGGTTTGTTGAAAACCGGACATGGCACTCCAGTCGCCTTCCC
GTTCCGCTATCGGCTGAATTTGATTGCGAGTGAGATATTTATGCCAGCCAGCCAGACGCAGACGCGCCGA
GACAGAACTTAATGGGCCCGCTAACAGCGCGATTTGCTGGTGACCCAATGCGACCAGATGCTCCACGCCC
AGTCGCGTACCGTCTTCATGGGAGAAAATAATACTGTTGATGGGTGTCTGGTCAGAGACATCAAGAAATA
ACGCCGGAACATTAGTGCAGGCAGCTTCCACAGCAATGGCATCCTGGTCATCCAGCGGATAGTTAATGAT
CAGCCCACTGACGCGTTGCGCGAGAAGATTGTGCACCGCCGCTTTACAGGCTTCGACGCCGCTTCGTTCT
ACCATCGACACCACCACGCTGGCACCCAGTTGATCGGCGCGAGATTTAATCGCCGCGACAATTTGCGACG
GCGCGTGCAGGGCCAGACTGGAGGTGGCAACGCCAATCAGCAACGACTGTTTGCCCGCCAGTTGTTGTGC
CACGCGGTTGGGAATGTAATTCAGCTCCGCCATCGCCGCTTCCACTTTTTCCCGCGTTTTCGCAGAAACG
TGGCTGGCCTGGTTCACCACGCGGGAAACGGTCTGATAAGAGACACCGGCATACTCTGCGACATCGTATA
ACGTTACTGGTTTCACATTCACCACCCTGAATTGACTCTCTTCCGGGCGCTATCATGCCATACCGCGAAA
GGTTTTGCGCCATTCGATGGTGTCCGGGATCTCGACGCTCTCCCTTATGCGACTCCTGCATTAGGAAATT
AATACGACTCACTATAGGGGAATTGTGAGCGGATAACAATTCCCCTGTAGAAATAATTTTGTTTAACTTT
AATAAGGAGATATACCATGGGCAGCAGCCATCACCATCATCACCACAGCCAGGATCCGATGATCAGTCTG
ATTGCGGCGTTAGCGGTAGATCGCGTTATCGGCATGGAAAACGCCATGCCGTGGAACCTGCCTGCCAACC
TCGCCTGGTTTAAACGCAACACCTTAAATAAACCCGTGATTATGGGCCGCCATACCTGGGAATCAATCGG
TCGTCCGTTGCCAGGACGCAAAAATATTATCCTCAGCAGTCAACCGGGTACGGACGATCGCGTAACGTGG
GTGAAGTCGGTGGATGAAGCCATCGCGGCGTGTGGTGACGTACCAGAAATCATGGTGATTGGCGGCGGTC
GCGTTTATGAACAGTTCTTGCCAAAAGCGCAAAAACTGTATCTGACGCATATCGACGCAGAAGTGGAAGG
CGACACCCATTTCCCGGATTACGAGCCGGATGACTGGGAATCGGTATTCAGCGAATTCCACGATGCTGAT
GCGCAGAACTCTCACAGCTATTGCTTTGAGATTCTGGAGCGGCGGTAACCACTGTCGACAAGCTTGCGGC
CGCGACAGATGCTTAAGTCGAACAGAAAGTAATCGTATTGTACACGGCCGCATAATCGAAATTAATACGA
CTCACTATAGGGGAATTGTGAGCGGATAACAATTCCCCATCTTAGTATATTAGTTAAGTATAAGAAGGAG
ATATACATATGGCAGATCTCATGAAACAGTACCTGGAGCTGATGCAAAAAGTTCTGGATGAGGGTACCCA
GAAAAACGACCGCACGGGTACCGGAACGCTGAGCATTTTTGGCCATCAGATGCGTTTTAACCTGCAGGAC
GGATTCCCGCTGGTTACGACCAAACGCTGCCACCTGCGTAGCATTATTCATGAGCTGCTGTGGTTTCTGC
AAGGTGACACTAACATCGCGTATCTGCACGAAAACAATGTGACGATCTGGGATGAATGGGCCGATGAAAA
CGGCGATCTGGGCCCAGTGTATGGTAAACAGTGGCGCGCCTGGCCAACGCCAGATGGCCGCCACATCGAT
CAGATCACGACCGTGCTGAATCAACTGAAAAACGACCCGGACAGCCGCCGCATTATTGTTTCCGCGTGGA
ATGTGGGTGAACTGGATAAAATGGCGCTGGCGCCGTGCCATGCATTCTTCCAGTTTTACGTTGCGGACGG
TAAGCTGAGCTGTCAACTTTATCAGCAGAGCTGCGATGTTTTCCTCGGCCTGCCGTTCAATATCGCCAGC
TACGCGTTACTGGTGCATATGATGGCGCAGCAGTGCGACCTGGAGGTGGGTGATTTTGTCTGGACCGGCG
GTGATACCCACCTGTACAGCAACCATATGGACCAAACGCATCTGCAATTGAGCCGTGAGCCGCGTCCGCT
GCCGAAACTGATTATTAAGCGCAAACCCGAGAGCATCTTTGACTATCGTTTCGAAGACTTCGAGATTGAA
GGCTACGATCCGCACCCGGGTATCAAAGCGCCGGTGGCTATCTAAC
Features (pLannotate 1.2.2; 20 found; start..end, strand, type, name):
     12..53      +  CDS            S-Tag (fragment): affinity and epitope tag derived from pancreatic ribonuclease A
     83..100     +  CDS            SET1 (fragment): solubility-enhancement tag derived from T7 phage gene 10B
    108..155     +  terminator     T7 terminator: transcription terminator for bacteriophage T7 RNA polymerase
    379..1035    -  CDS            cat: CAT_ECOLX - Experimental evidence at protein level: Swiss-Prot protein existence level 1. This enzyme is an effector of chloramphenicol resistance in bacteria. From Escherichia coli. This protein is used as a marker in many commonly used cloning vectors, such as pACYC184.
   1036..1138    -  promoter       cat promoter: promoter of the E. coli cat gene encoding chloramphenicol acetyltransferase
   1259..1402    +  mobile_element IS1 (fragment): prokaryotic transposable element IS1
   1521..1576    -  rep_origin     RSF ori (fragment): Plasmids containing the RSF 1030 origin of replication can be propagated in E. coli cells that contain additional plasmids with compatible origins.
   1664..2209    -  rep_origin     p15A ori: Plasmids containing the medium-copy-number p15A origin of replication can be propagated in E. coli cells that contain a second plasmid with the ColE1 origin.
   2321..2385    -  CDS            TcR (fragment): tetracycline efflux protein; tet; confers resistance to tetracycline
   2400..2421    -  protein_bind   CAP binding site: CAP binding activates transcription in the presence of cAMP. E. coli catabolite activator protein
   2434..3516    -  CDS            lacI: lac repressor; lacI; The lac repressor binds to the lac operator to inhibit transcription in E. coli. This inhibition can be relieved by adding lactose or isopropyl-β-D-thiogalactopyranoside (IPTG).
   3517..3594    -  promoter       lacI promoter: lacI
   3602..3637    -  CDS            TcR (fragment): tetracycline efflux protein; tet; confers resistance to tetracycline
   3640..3658    +  promoter       T7 promoter: promoter for bacteriophage T7 RNA polymerase
   3659..3683    +  protein_bind   lac operator: The lac repressor binds to the lac operator to inhibit transcription in E. coli. This inhibition can be relieved by adding lactose or isopropyl-β-D-thiogalactopyranoside (IPTG). lac repressor encoded by lacI
   3698..3720    +  RBS            RBS: efficient ribosome binding site from bacteriophage T7 gene 10 (Olins and Rangwala, 1989)
   3769..4248    +  CDS            ecDHFR: E. coli dihydrofolate reductase; folA
   4333..4351    +  promoter       T7 promoter: promoter for bacteriophage T7 RNA polymerase
   4352..4376    +  protein_bind   lac operator: The lac repressor binds to the lac operator to inhibit transcription in E. coli. This inhibition can be relieved by adding lactose or isopropyl-β-D-thiogalactopyranoside (IPTG). lac repressor encoded by lacI
   4431..5222    +  CDS            thyA: TYSY_ECO57 - Experimental evidence at protein level: Swiss-Prot protein existence level 1. Catalyzes the reductive methylation of 2'-deoxyuridine-5'- monophosphate (dUMP) to 2'-deoxythymidine-5'-monophosphate (dTMP) while utilizing 5,10-methylenetetrahydrofolate (mTHF) as the methyl donor and reductant in the reaction, yielding dihydrofolate (DHF) as a by- product. This enzymatic reaction provides an intracellular de novo source of dTMP, an essential precursor for DNA biosynthesis. From Escherichia coli O157:H7.
