[The description below was written by a language model from this plasmid's Addgene catalogue record and pLannotate feature annotations shown in this document.]
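Description:
pACYCDuet_D27NDHFR_R166QTS is a bacterial co-expression plasmid built on the Novagen pACYCDuet-1 backbone. It carries two E. coli folate-metabolism enzymes on one 5.2 kb vector. It replicates from the p15A origin, which is compatible with ColE1-type plasmids, and is selected with chloramphenicol through the cat gene and its native promoter. The backbone also supplies lacI under its own promoter. Short annotated fragments of IS1, an RSF origin and TcR appear to be backbone remnants or partial sequence matches rather than functional elements.

The payload consists of two tandem expression units in the same orientation, each headed by a T7 promoter followed by a lac operator. Transcription therefore depends on T7 RNA polymerase in the host, is repressed by LacI, and can be induced with IPTG. The first unit has a T7 gene 10 ribosome binding site and encodes folA (dihydrofolate reductase, DHFR) with the D27N substitution, cloned between BamHI and SalI. The catalogue lists an N-terminal 6xHis tag from the backbone, although the feature table does not annotate it separately. The second unit encodes thyA (thymidylate synthase, TS) with the R166Q substitution, cloned between NotI and XhoI. It is followed by a partial S-tag region and a single T7 terminator downstream of both genes.

According to the record, a barcode lies in the noncoding region between the two genes, but it is not annotated in the feature table. Such a barcode would allow this particular DHFR/TS mutant combination to be identified by sequencing. The plasmid is intended for co-expressing defined variants of these two metabolically coupled enzymes in E. coli, and the associated study concerns them as an adaptive unit within folate metabolism.
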