Addgene plasmid #91243: pACYCDuet_D27NDHFR_R166QTS
Purpose: bacterial co-expression of folA (DHFR) and thyA(TS) with a barcode within the noncoding region between the genes
Depositing lab: Kimberly Reynolds. Depositing organization: University of Texas Southwestern Medical Center. Publication: A Two-Enzyme Adaptive Unit within Bacterial Folate Metabolism. Schober AF, Mathis AD, Ingle C, Park JO, Chen L, Rabinowitz JD, Junier I, Rivoire O, Reynolds KA. Cell Rep. 2019 Jun 11;27(11):3359-3370.e7. doi: 10.1016/j.celrep.2019.05.030. PubMed 31189117.
Backbone
  Vector backbone: pACYCDuet-1
  Backbone manufacturer: Novagen
  Vector type: Bacterial Expression
Growth in bacteria
  Bacterial resistance: Chloramphenicol, 25 μg/mL
  Growth temperature: 37°C
  Growth strain: DH5alpha
  Copy number: Unknown
Gene/Insert 1
  Gene/Insert name: folA (alt name: DHFR)
  Species: E. coli
  Mutation: D27N
  Promoter: T7
  Tag / fusion protein: 6xHis (N terminal on backbone)
  Cloning method: Restriction Enzyme; 5′ cloning site BamHI (unknown if destroyed); 3′ cloning site SalI (unknown if destroyed)
  Sequencing primers: 5′ unknown
Gene/Insert 2
  Gene/Insert name: thyA (alt name: TS)
  Species: E.coli
  Mutation: R166Q
  Promoter: T7
  Cloning method: Restriction Enzyme; 5′ cloning site NotI (unknown if destroyed); 3′ cloning site XhoI (unknown if destroyed)
  Sequencing primers: 5′ unknown
Terms and licenses: Academic/Nonprofit Terms; Industry Terms: Not Available to Industry
How to cite: pACYCDuet_D27NDHFR_R166QTS was a gift from Kimberly Reynolds (Addgene plasmid # 91243 ; http://n2t.net/addgene:91243 ; RRID:Addgene_91243)
